>Addgene plasmid #123249 | pCEP4-DU422-QES.c12-754* | depositor full sequence | sequence record 235203 | pCEP4-DU422-QES.c12-754* sequence 12406 bps
GCCACCATGCCCATGGGTTCCCTCCAACCACTTGCAACGCTTTATCTGCTCGGCATGCTTGTAGCGTCAG
TGCTTGCAAATCTCGACCTTTGGGTCACCGTATACTACGGAGTCCCCGTGTGGAAAGAGGCTAAGACGAC
CCTGTTTTGTGCGTCAGACGCGAAAGCGTATGACAAGGAAGTGCATAACGTGTGGGCAACACACGCATGT
GTTCCGACGGACCCTAACCCGCAGGAAATCGTCCTTGAAAACGTGACCGAAAACTTCAACATGTGGAAGA
ACGACATGGTTGACCAAATGCACGAGGACATAATCAGTCTTTGGGATCAATCCTTGAAGCCCTGTGTGAA
GCTGACGCCTTTGTGCGTAACTTTGAACTGTAAAAACGTAAATATTTCAGCGAATGCTAACGCGACCGCT
ACACTTAATTCAAGTATGAACGGCGAAATAAAGAATTGCTCCTTCAACACCACGACAGAACTTAGAGATA
AAAAGCAAAAAGTCTACGCCCTTTTCTATAAACCGGATCTCGTGCCACTTAACGGTGGTGAGCACAATGA
GACAGGTGAGTACATTCTCATCAACTGCAATTCATCTACAATAACGCAAGCATGTCCGAAAATGTCCTTC
GATCCGATCCCTATTCACTACTGCGCTCCTGCAGGGTACGCCATACTGAAGTGTAACAATAAAACGTTTA
ACGGAACAGGCCCTTGCAATAATGTAAGTACTGTCCAGTGCACGCATGGCATAAAACCCACCATGAGCAC
ACAACTTCTTCTTAACGGATCACTCGCCGAGGAAGAGATCATCGTGCGAAGTGAGAACTTGACGAATAAT
ATAAAGCCGATCATAGTCCATCTCAACAAGTCCGTCGAGATTAAATGCACTAGGCCCAACAACAATACGC
GGAAATCCGTACGGATAGGTCCTGGACAAACATTCTATGCTACCGGTGAGATTATAGGTGATATACGCGA
AGCTCATTGCAATATCAGTAGGGAGACCTGGAATTCCACTTTGATCCAAGTGAAAGAAAAACTGCGGGAG
CATTACAACAAAACGATCAAATTTGAACCTTCTTCTGGAGGTGACCTGGAGGTTACGACGCACAGTTTTA
ACTGTAGGGGAGAATGGTTCTACTGCGATACGACCAAGCTGTTCAACGAGACTAAGCTGTTTAACGAGTC
AGAATACGTTGACAATAAGACTATTATCTTGCCCTGCCGGATAAAGCAAATTATCAATATGTGGCAAGAA
GTGGGAAGGGCAATGTACGCGCCGCCGATTGAAGGGAATATTACTTGCAAGAGCAACATAACTGGTCTTC
TTCTCACATGGGATGGTGGAGAGAACAGTACCGAAGGCGTTTTTAGGCCTGGCGGTGGCAATATGAAGGA
TAACTGGCGCTCAGAACTCTGGAAGTACAAAGTCGTCGAAATAAAGCCCTTGGGCGTTGCGCCTACGAAA
AGTAAACGAAAAGTAGTAGGGAGGGAAAAGCGAGCGGTTGGCTTGGGTGCAGTGCTTCTCGGGTTCCTGG
GAGCTGCGGGGTCAACAATGGGAGCTGCTTCCATAACCTTGACTGTGCAGGCAAGGCAGCTGCTGAGTGG
GATAGTGCAGCAACAATCCAATCTGCTTAGGGCAATTGAAGCTCAGCAACATCTTTTGCAGCTCACAGTC
TGGGGCATAAAGCAACTGCAAACCAGAGTCCTCGCGATTGAGCGGTATCTTAAGGACCAGCAACTGCTGG
GACTCTGGGGGTGTTCCGGGAAGCTTATTTGTGCCACTGCGGTACCATGGAACTCCTCTTGGTCCAACAA
GTCTCTGGGCGATATTTGGGACAATATGACGTGGATGCAGTGGGATCGCGAGATATCCAACTACACCAAC
ACGATCTTCCGGCTTCTCGAAGACAGTCAGAATCAACAAGAGAAGAATGAGAAGGATCTGTTGGCCCTTG
ACAGCTGGAAAAATCTTTGGAATTGGTTTGACATTACTAACTGGCTGTGGTACATAAAAATCTTCATAAT
GATTGTCGGTGGCCTTATCGGTCTCCGCATCATATTCGGGGTATTGGCTATAGTCAAAAGGGTACGCCAG
GGGTATAGCCCGTTGAGTTTCCAAACGCTCATTCCGAATCCGCGAGGTCCTGATCGCTTGGGACGGATCG
AAGAGGAAGGAGGTGAACAAGACAAGGATCGATCCATACGACTGGTCTCTGGGTTTCTTTAGTAACTCGA
GGCCGGCAAGGCCGGATCCAGACATGATAAGATACATTGATGAGTTTGGACAAACCACAACTAGAATGCA
GTGAAAAAAATGCTTTATTTGTGAAATTTGTGATGCTATTGCTTTATTTGTAACCATTATAAGCTGCAAT
AAACAAGTTAACAACAACAATTGCATTCATTTTATGTTTCAGGTTCAGGGGGAGGTGTGGGAGGTTTTTT
AAAGCAAGTAAAACCTCTACAAATGTGGTATGGCTGATTATGATCCGGCTGCCTCGCGCGTTTCGGTGAT
GACGGTGAAAACCTCTGACACATGCAGCTCCCGGAGACGGTCACAGCTTGTCTGTAAGCGGATGCCGGGA
GCAGACAAGCCCGTCAGGGCGCGTCAGCGGGTGTTGGCGGGTGTCGGGGCGCAGCCATGAGGTCGACTCT
AGAGGATCGATCCCCGCCCCGGACGAACTAAACCTGACTACGACATCTCTGCCCCTTCTTCGCGGGGCAG
TGCATGTAATCCCTTCAGTTGGTTGGTACAACTTGCCAACTGGGCCCTGTTCCACATGTGACACGGGGGG
GGACCAAACACAAAGGGGTTCTCTGACTGTAGTTGACATCCTTATAAATGGATGTGCACATTTGCCAACA
CTGAGTGGCTTTCATCCTGGAGCAGACTTTGCAGTCTGTGGACTGCAACACAACATTGCCTTTATGTGTA
ACTCTTGGCTGAAGCTCTTACACCAATGCTGGGGGACATGTACCTCCCAGGGGCCCAGGAAGACTACGGG
AGGCTACACCAACGTCAATCAGAGGGGCCTGTGTAGCTACCGATAAGCGGACCCTCAAGAGGGCATTAGC
AATAGTGTTTATAAGGCCCCCTTGTTAACCCTAAACGGGTAGCATATGCTTCCCGGGTAGTAGTATATAC
TATCCAGACTAACCCTAATTCAATAGCATATGTTACCCAACGGGAAGCATATGCTATCGAATTAGGGTTA
GTAAAAGGGTCCTAAGGAACAGCGATATCTCCCACCCCATGAGCTGTCACGGTTTTATTTACATGGGGTC
AGGATTCCACGAGGGTAGTGAACCATTTTAGTCACAAGGGCAGTGGCTGAAGATCAAGGAGCGGGCAGTG
AACTCTCCTGAATCTTCGCCTGCTTCTTCATTCTCCTTCGTTTAGCTAATAGAATAACTGCTGAGTTGTG
AACAGTAAGGTGTATGTGAGGTGCTCGAAAACAAGGTTTCAGGTGACGCCCCCAGAATAAAATTTGGACG
GGGGGTTCAGTGGTGGCATTGTGCTATGACACCAATATAACCCTCACAAACCCCTTGGGCAATAAATACT
AGTGTAGGAATGAAACATTCTGAATATCTTTAACAATAGAAATCCATGGGGTGGGGACAAGCCGTAAAGA
CTGGATGTCCATCTCACACGAATTTATGGCTATGGGCAACACATAATCCTAGTGCAATATGATACTGGGG
TTATTAAGATGTGTCCCAGGCAGGGACCAAGACAGGTGAACCATGTTGTTACACTCTATTTGTAACAAGG
GGAAAGAGAGTGGACGCCGACAGCAGCGGACTCCACTGGTTGTCTCTAACACCCCCGAAAATTAAACGGG
GCTCCACGCCAATGGGGCCCATAAACAAAGACAAGTGGCCACTCTTTTTTTTGAAATTGTGGAGTGGGGG
CACGCGTCAGCCCCCACACGCCGCCCTGCGGTTTTGGACTGTAAAATAAGGGTGTAATAACTTGGCTGAT
TGTAACCCCGCTAACCACTGCGGTCAAACCACTTGCCCACAAAACCACTAATGGCACCCCGGGGAATACC
TGCATAAGTAGGTGGGCGGGCCAAGATAGGGGCGCGATTGCTGCGATCTGGAGGACAAATTACACACACT
TGCGCCTGAGCGCCAAGCACAGGGTTGTTGGTCCTCATATTCACGAGGTCGCTGAGAGCACGGTGGGCTA
ATGTTGCCATGGGTAGCATATACTACCCAAATATCTGGATAGCATATGCTATCCTAATCTATATCTGGGT
AGCATAGGCTATCCTAATCTATATCTGGGTAGCATATGCTATCCTAATCTATATCTGGGTAGTATATGCT
ATCCTAATTTATATCTGGGTAGCATAGGCTATCCTAATCTATATCTGGGTAGCATATGCTATCCTAATCT
ATATCTGGGTAGTATATGCTATCCTAATCTGTATCCGGGTAGCATATGCTATCCTAATAGAGATTAGGGT
AGTATATGCTATCCTAATTTATATCTGGGTAGCATATACTACCCAAATATCTGGATAGCATATGCTATCC
TAATCTATATCTGGGTAGCATATGCTATCCTAATCTATATCTGGGTAGCATAGGCTATCCTAATCTATAT
CTGGGTAGCATATGCTATCCTAATCTATATCTGGGTAGTATATGCTATCCTAATTTATATCTGGGTAGCA
TAGGCTATCCTAATCTATATCTGGGTAGCATATGCTATCCTAATCTATATCTGGGTAGTATATGCTATCC
TAATCTGTATCCGGGTAGCATATGCTATCCTCATGCATATACAGTCAGCATATGATACCCAGTAGTAGAG
TGGGAGTGCTATCCTTTGCATATGCCGCCACCTCCCAAGGGGGCGTGAATTTTCGCTGCTTGTCCTTTTC
CTGCTGGTTGCTCCCATTCTTAGGTGAATTTAAGGAGGCCAGGCTAAAGCCGTCGCATGTCTGATTGCTC
ACCAGGTAAATGTCGCTAATGTTTTCCAACGCGAGAAGGTGTTGAGCGCGGAGCTGAGTGACGTGACAAC
ATGGGTATGCCCAATTGCCCCATGTTGGGAGGACGAAAATGGTGACAAGACAGATGGCCAGAAATACACC
AACAGCACGCATGATGTCTACTGGGGATTTATTCTTTAGTGCGGGGGAATACACGGCTTTTAATACGATT
GAGGGCGTCTCCTAACAAGTTACATCACTCCTGCCCTTCCTCACCCTCATCTCCATCACCTCCTTCATCT
CCGTCATCTCCGTCATCACCCTCCGCGGCAGCCCCTTCCACCATAGGTGGAAACCAGGGAGGCAAATCTA
CTCCATCGTCAAAGCTGCACACAGTCACCCTGATATTGCAGGTAGGAGCGGGCTTTGTCATAACAAGGTC
CTTAATCGCATCCTTCAAAACCTCAGCAAATATATGAGTTTGTAAAAAGACCATGAAATAACAGACAATG
GACTCCCTTAGCGGGCCAGGTTGTGGGCCGGGTCCAGGGGCCATTCCAAAGGGGAGACGACTCAATGGTG
TAAGACGACATTGTGGAATAGCAAGGGCAGTTCCTCGCCTTAGGTTGTAAAGGGAGGTCTTACTACCTCC
ATATACGAACACACCGGCGACCCAAGTTCCTTCGTCGGTAGTCCTTTCTACGTGACTCCTAGCCAGGAGA
GCTCTTAAACCTTCTGCAATGTTCTCAAATTTCGGGTTGGAACCTCCTTGACCACGATGCTTTCCAAACC
ACCCTCCTTTTTTGCGCCTGCCTCCATCACCCTGACCCCGGGGTCCAGTGCTTGGGCCTTCTCCTGGGTC
ATCTGCGGGGCCCTGCTCTATCGCTCCCGGGGGCACGTCAGGCTCACCATCTGGGCCACCTTCTTGGTGG
TATTCAAAATAATCGGCTTCCCCTACAGGGTGGAAAAATGGCCTTCTACCTGGAGGGGGCCTGCGCGGTG
GAGACCCGGATGATGATGACTGACTACTGGGACTCCTGGGCCTCTTTTCTCCACGTCCACGACCTCTCCC
CCTGGCTCTTTCACGACTTCCCCCCCTGGCTCTTTCACGTCCTCTACCCCGGCGGCCTCCACTACCTCCT
CGACCCCGGCCTCCACTACCTCCTCGACCCCGGCCTCCACTGCCTCCTCGACCCCGGCCTCCACCTCCTG
CTCCTGCCCCTCCTGCTCCTGCCCCTCCTCCTGCTCCTGCCCCTCCTGCCCCTCCTGCTCCTGCCCCTCC
TGCCCCTCCTGCTCCTGCCCCTCCTGCCCCTCCTGCTCCTGCCCCTCCTGCCCCTCCTCCTGCTCCTGCC
CCTCCTGCCCCTCCTCCTGCTCCTGCCCCTCCTGCCCCTCCTGCTCCTGCCCCTCCTGCCCCTCCTGCTC
CTGCCCCTCCTGCCCCTCCTGCTCCTGCCCCTCCTGCTCCTGCCCCTCCTGCTCCTGCCCCTCCTGCTCC
TGCCCCTCCTGCCCCTCCTGCCCCTCCTCCTGCTCCTGCCCCTCCTGCTCCTGCCCCTCCTGCCCCTCCT
GCCCCTCCTGCTCCTGCCCCTCCTCCTGCTCCTGCCCCTCCTGCCCCTCCTGCCCCTCCTCCTGCTCCTG
CCCCTCCTGCCCCTCCTCCTGCTCCTGCCCCTCCTCCTGCTCCTGCCCCTCCTGCCCCTCCTGCCCCTCC
TCCTGCTCCTGCCCCTCCTGCCCCTCCTCCTGCTCCTGCCCCTCCTCCTGCTCCTGCCCCTCCTGCCCCT
CCTGCCCCTCCTCCTGCTCCTGCCCCTCCTCCTGCTCCTGCCCCTCCTGCCCCTCCTGCCCCTCCTGCCC
CTCCTCCTGCTCCTGCCCCTCCTCCTGCTCCTGCCCCTCCTGCTCCTGCCCCTCCCGCTCCTGCTCCTGC
TCCTGTTCCACCGTGGGTCCCTTTGCAGCCAATGCAACTTGGACGTTTTTGGGGTCTCCGGACACCATCT
CTATGTCTTGGCCCTGATCCTGAGCCGCCCGGGGCTCCTGGTCTTCCGCCTCCTCGTCCTCGTCCTCTTC
CCCGTCCTCGTCCATGGTTATCACCCCCTCTTCTTTGAGGTCCACTGCCGCCGGAGCCTTCTGGTCCAGA
TGTGTCTCCCTTCTCTCCTAGGCCATTTCCAGGTCCTGTACCTGGCCCCTCGTCAGACATGATTCACACT
AAAAGAGATCAATAGACATCTTTATTAGACGACGCTCAGTGAATACAGGGAGTGCAGACTCCTGCCCCCT
CCAACAGCCCCCCCACCCTCATCCCCTTCATGGTCGCTGTCAGACAGATCCAGGTCTGAAAATTCCCCAT
CCTCCGAACCATCCTCGTCCTCATCACCAATTACTCGCAGCCCGGAAAACTCCCGCTGAACATCCTCAAG
ATTTGCGTCCTGAGCCTCAAGCCAGGCCTCAAATTCCTCGTCCCCCTTTTTGCTGGACGGTAGGGATGGG
GATTCTCGGGACCCCTCCTCTTCCTCTTCAAGGTCACCAGACAGAGATGCTACTGGGGCAACGGAAGAAA
AGCTGGGTGCGGCCTGTGAGGATCAGCTTATCGATGATAAGCTGTCAAACATGAGAATTCTTGAAGACGA
AAGGGCCTCGTGATACGCCTATTTTTATAGGTTAATGTCATGATAATAATGGTTTCTTAGACGTCAGGTG
GCACTTTTCGGGGAAATGTGCGCGGAACCCCTATTTGTTTATTTTTCTAAATACATTCAAATATGTATCC
GCTCATGAGACAATAACCCTGATAAATGCTTCAATAATATTGAAAAAGGAAGAGTATGAGTATTCAACAT
TTCCGTGTCGCCCTTATTCCCTTTTTTGCGGCATTTTGCCTTCCTGTTTTTGCTCACCCAGAAACGCTGG
TGAAAGTAAAAGATGCTGAAGATCAGTTGGGTGCACGAGTGGGTTACATCGAACTGGATCTCAACAGCGG
TAAGATCCTTGAGAGTTTTCGCCCCGAAGAACGTTTTCCAATGATGAGCACTTTTAAAGTTCTGCTATGT
GGCGCGGTATTATCCCGTGTTGACGCCGGGCAAGAGCAACTCGGTCGCCGCATACACTATTCTCAGAATG
ACTTGGTTGAGTACTCACCAGTCACAGAAAAGCATCTTACGGATGGCATGACAGTAAGAGAATTATGCAG
TGCTGCCATAACCATGAGTGATAACACTGCGGCCAACTTACTTCTGACAACGATCGGAGGACCGAAGGAG
CTAACCGCTTTTTTGCACAACATGGGGGATCATGTAACTCGCCTTGATCGTTGGGAACCGGAGCTGAATG
AAGCCATACCAAACGACGAGCGTGACACCACGATGCCTGCAGCAATGGCAACAACGTTGCGCAAACTATT
AACTGGCGAACTACTTACTCTAGCTTCCCGGCAACAATTAATAGACTGGATGGAGGCGGATAAAGTTGCA
GGACCACTTCTGCGCTCGGCCCTTCCGGCTGGCTGGTTTATTGCTGATAAATCTGGAGCCGGTGAGCGTG
GGTCTCGCGGTATCATTGCAGCACTGGGGCCAGATGGTAAGCCCTCCCGTATCGTAGTTATCTACACGAC
GGGGAGTCAGGCAACTATGGATGAACGAAATAGACAGATCGCTGAGATAGGTGCCTCACTGATTAAGCAT
TGGTAACTGTCAGACCAAGTTTACTCATATATACTTTAGATTGATTTAAAACTTCATTTTTAATTTAAAA
GGATCTAGGTGAAGATCCTTTTTGATAATCTCATGACCAAAATCCCTTAACGTGAGTTTTCGTTCCACTG
AGCGTCAGACCCCGTAGAAAAGATCAAAGGATCTTCTTGAGATCCTTTTTTTCTGCGCGTAATCTGCTGC
TTGCAAACAAAAAAACCACCGCTACCAGCGGTGGTTTGTTTGCCGGATCAAGAGCTACCAACTCTTTTTC
CGAAGGTAACTGGCTTCAGCAGAGCGCAGATACCAAATACTGTCCTTCTAGTGTAGCCGTAGTTAGGCCA
CCACTTCAAGAACTCTGTAGCACCGCCTACATACCTCGCTCTGCTAATCCTGTTACCAGTGGCTGCTGCC
AGTGGCGATAAGTCGTGTCTTACCGGGTTGGACTCAAGACGATAGTTACCGGATAAGGCGCAGCGGTCGG
GCTGAACGGGGGGTTCGTGCACACAGCCCAGCTTGGAGCGAACGACCTACACCGAACTGAGATACCTACA
GCGTGAGCTATGAGAAAGCGCCACGCTTCCCGAAGGGAGAAAGGCGGACAGGTATCCGGTAAGCGGCAGG
GTCGGAACAGGAGAGCGCACGAGGGAGCTTCCAGGGGGAAACGCCTGGTATCTTTATAGTCCTGTCGGGT
TTCGCCACCTCTGACTTGAGCGTCGATTTTTGTGATGCTCGTCAGGGGGGCGGAGCCTATGGAAAAACGC
CAGCAACGCGGCCTTTTTACGGTTCCTGGCCTTTTGCTGGCCTTGAAGCTGTCCCTGATGGTCGTCATCT
ACCTGCCTGGACAGCATGGCCTGCAACGCGGGCATCCCGATGCCGCCGGAAGCGAGAAGAATCATAATGG
GGAAGGCCATCCAGCCTCGCGTCGCGAACGCCAGCAAGACGTAGCCCAGCGCGTCGGCCCCGAGATGCGC
CGCGTGCGGCTGCTGGAGATGGCGGACGCGATGGATATGTTCTGCCAAGGGTTGGTTTGCGCATTCACAG
TTCTCCGCAAGAATTGATTGGCTCCAATTCTTGGAGTGGTGAATCCGTTAGCGAGGTGCCGCCCTGCTTC
ATCCCCGTGGCCCGTTGCTCGCGTTTGCTGGCGGTGTCCCCGGAAGAAATATATTTGCATGTCTTTAGTT
CTATGATGACACAAACCCCGCCCAGCGTCTTGTCATTGGCGAATTCGAACACGCAGATGCAGTCGGGGCG
GCGCGGTCCGAGGTCCACTTCGCATATTAAGGTGACGCGTGTGGCCTCGAACACCGAGCGACCCTGCAGC
GACCCGCTTAACAGCGTCAACAGCGTGCCGCAGATCCCGGGGGGCAATGAGATATGAAAAAGCCTGAACT
CACCGCGACGTCTGTCGAGAAGTTTCTGATCGAAAAGTTCGACAGCGTCTCCGACCTGATGCAGCTCTCG
GAGGGCGAAGAATCTCGTGCTTTCAGCTTCGATGTAGGAGGGCGTGGATATGTCCTGCGGGTAAATAGCT
GCGCCGATGGTTTCTACAAAGATCGTTATGTTTATCGGCACTTTGCATCGGCCGCGCTCCCGATTCCGGA
AGTGCTTGACATTGGGGAATTCAGCGAGAGCCTGACCTATTGCATCTCCCGCCGTGCACAGGGTGTCACG
TTGCAAGACCTGCCTGAAACCGAACTGCCCGCTGTTCTGCAGCCGGTCGCGGAGGCCATGGATGCGATCG
CTGCGGCCGATCTTAGCCAGACGAGCGGGTTCGGCCCATTCGGACCGCAAGGAATCGGTCAATACACTAC
ATGGCGTGATTTCATATGCGCGATTGCTGATCCCCATGTGTATCACTGGCAAACTGTGATGGACGACACC
GTCAGTGCGTCCGTCGCGCAGGCTCTCGATGAGCTGATGCTTTGGGCCGAGGACTGCCCCGAAGTCCGGC
ACCTCGTGCACGCGGATTTCGGCTCCAACAATGTCCTGACGGACAATGGCCGCATAACAGCGGTCATTGA
CTGGAGCGAGGCGATGTTCGGGGATTCCCAATACGAGGTCGCCAACATCTTCTTCTGGAGGCCGTGGTTG
GCTTGTATGGAGCAGCAGACGCGCTACTTCGAGCGGAGGCATCCGGAGCTTGCAGGATCGCCGCGGCTCC
GGGCGTATATGCTCCGCATTGGTCTTGACCAACTCTATCAGAGCTTGGTTGACGGCAATTTCGATGATGC
AGCTTGGGCGCAGGGTCGATGCGACGCAATCGTCCGATCCGGAGCCGGGACTGTCGGGCGTACACAAATC
GCCCGCAGAAGCGCGGCCGTCTGGACCGATGGCTGTGTAGAAGTACTCGCCGATAGTGGAAACCGACGCC
CCAGCACTCGTCCGGATCGGGAGATGGGGGAGGCTAACTGAAACACGGAAGGAGACAATACCGGAAGGAA
CCCGCGCTATGACGGCAATAAAAAGACAGAATAAAACGCACGGGTGTTGGGTCGTTTGTTCATAAACGCG
GGGTTCGGTCCCAGGGCTGGCACTCTGTCGATACCCCACCGAGACCCCATTGGGGCCAATACGCCCGCGT
TTCTTCCTTTTCCCCACCCCACCCCCCAAGTTCGGGTGAAGGCCCAGGGCTCGCAGCCAACGTCGGGGCG
GCAGGCCCTGCCATAGCCACTGGCCCCGTGGGTTAGGGACGGGGTCCCCCATGGGGAATGGTTTATGGTT
CGTGGGGGTTATTATTTTGGGCGTTGCGTGGGGTCAGGTCCACGACTGGACTGAGCAGACAGACCCATGG
TTTTTGGATGGCCTGGGCATGGACCGCATGTACTGGCGCGACACGAACACCGGGCGTCTGTGGCTGCCAA
ACACCCCCGACCCCCAAAAACCACCGCGCGGATTTCTGGCGTGCCAAGCTAGTCGACCAATTCTCATGTT
TGACAGCTTATCATCGCAGATCCGGGCAACGTTGTTGCCATTGCTGCAGGCGCAGAACTGGTAGGTATGG
AAGATCTATACATTGAATCAATATTGGCAATTAGCCATATTAGTCATTGGTTATATAGCATAAATCAATA
TTGGCTATTGGCCATTGCATACGTTGTATCTATATCATAATATGTACATTTATATTGGCTCATGTCCAAT
ATGACCGCCATGTTGACATTGATTATTGACTAGTTATTAATAGTAATCAATTACGGGGTCATTAGTTCAT
AGCCCATATATGGAGTTCCGCGTTACATAACTTACGGTAAATGGCCCGCCTGGCTGACCGCCCAACGACC
CCCGCCCATTGACGTCAATAATGACGTATGTTCCCATAGTAACGCCAATAGGGACTTTCCATTGACGTCA
ATGGGTGGAGTATTTACGGTAAACTGCCCACTTGGCAGTACATCAAGTGTATCATATGCCAAGTCCGCCC
CCTATTGACGTCAATGACGGTAAATGGCCCGCCTGGCATTATGCCCAGTACATGACCTTACGGGACTTTC
CTACTTGGCAGTACATCTACGTATTAGTCATCGCTATTACCATGGTGATGCGGTTTTGGCAGTACACCAA
TGGGCGTGGATAGCGGTTTGACTCACGGGGATTTCCAAGTCTCCACCCCATTGACGTCAATGGGAGTTTG
TTTTGGCACCAAAATCAACGGGACTTTCCAAAATGTCGTAATAACCCCGCCCCGTTGACGCAAATGGGCG
GTAGGCGTGTACGGTGGGAGGTCTATATAAGCAGAGCTCGTTTAGTGAACCGTCAGATCTCTAGAAGCTG
GGTACCAGCTGCTAGC
Features (pLannotate 1.2.2; 22 found; start..end, strand, type, name):
     46..2229    +  CDS            env (fragment): ENV_HV1Y2 - Experimental evidence at protein level: Swiss-Prot protein existence level 1. [Transmembrane protein gp41]: Acts as a class I viral fusion protein. Under the current model, the protein has at least 3 conformational states: pre-fusion native state, pre-hairpin intermediate state, and post-fusion hairpin state. During fusion of viral and target intracellular membranes, the coiled coil regions (heptad repeats) assume a trimer-of-hairpins structure, positioning the fusion peptide in close proximity to the C-terminal region of the ectodomain. The formation of this structure appears to d
   2255..2389    -  polyA_signal   SV40 poly(A) signal: SV40 polyadenylation signal
   2412..2495    -  CDS            large T antigen (fragment): large T antigen from SV40 (simian virus 40)
   2498..2538    +  CDS            rop (fragment): Rop protein, which maintains plasmids at low copy number; rop
   2650..2668    -  misc_feature   MCS (fragment): pUC18/19 multiple cloning site
   3114..4903    -  rep_origin     oriP: Epstein-Barr virus oriP replication origin (Yates et al., 2000)
   4904..5122    -  CDS            gL (fragment): GL_EBVB9 - Experimental evidence at protein level: Swiss-Prot protein existence level 1. The heterodimer glycoprotein H-glycoprotein L is required for the fusion of viral and plasma membranes leading to virus entry into the host cell. Acts as a functional inhibitor of gH and maintains gH in an inhibited form. Upon binding to host integrins, gL dissociates from gH leading to activation of the viral fusion glycoproteins gB and gH. Fusion of EBV with B-lymphocytes requires the additional receptor- binding protein gp42, which forms a complex with gH/gL. The heterodimer gH/gL targets also host EPHA
   5205..7130    -  CDS            EBNA1: Epstein-Barr nuclear antigen 1, also known as EBNA-1 crucial for latent viral infection, and for episomal amplification of vectors containing the oriP origin (Okita et al., 2013)
   7168..7512    -  CDS            BRRF2_EBVB9 (fragment): Protein inferred from homology: Swiss-Prot protein existence level 3. From Epstein-Barr virus (strain B95-8) (HHV-4) (Human herpesvirus 4).
   7515..7538    -  promoter       tet promoter (fragment): E. coli promoter for tetracycline efflux protein gene
   7651..7755    +  promoter       AmpR promoter: bla
   7756..8616    +  CDS            AmpR: β-lactamase; bla; confers resistance to ampicillin, carbenicillin, and related antibiotics
   8787..9375    +  rep_origin     ori: high-copy-number ColE1/pMB1/pBR322/pUC origin of replication
   9421..9579    -  CDS            TcR (fragment): tetracycline efflux protein; tet; confers resistance to tetracycline
   9700..9900    -  CDS            MDV035 (fragment): UL24_GAHVM - Protein inferred from homology: Swiss-Prot protein existence level 3. May play a role in the dispersal of host nucleolin from the nucleolus throughout the nucleus leading to a decrease in ribosome biogenesis. From Gallid herpesvirus 2 (strain Chicken/Md5/ATCC VR-987) (GaHV-2) (Marek's disease herpesvirus type 1).
   9889..9951    +  promoter       Mini-TK promoter: minimal herpes simplex virus (HSV) thymidine kinase promoter
   9994..11031   +  CDS            HygR: hygromycin B phosphotransferase confers resistance to hygromycin
  11073..11121   +  polyA_signal   HSV TK poly(A) signal: herpes simplex virus thymidine kinase polyadenylation signal (Cole and Stacy, 1985)
  11321..11545   +  CDS            gH (fragment): GH_HHV11 - Experimental evidence at protein level: Swiss-Prot protein existence level 1. The heterodimer glycoprotein H-glycoprotein L is required for the fusion of viral and plasma membranes leading to virus entry into the host cell. Following initial binding to host receptor, membrane fusion is mediated by the fusion machinery composed of gB and the heterodimer gH/gL. May also be involved in the fusion between the virion envelope and the outer nuclear membrane during virion morphogenesis. From Human herpesvirus 1 (strain 17) (HHV-1) (Human herpes simplex virus 1).
  11576..11601   -  CDS            bla(M) (fragment): β-lactamase lacking the signal sequence; bla(M); allows cytosolic expression of β-lactamase
  11775..12154   +  enhancer       CMV enhancer: human cytomegalovirus immediate early enhancer
  12156..12355   +  promoter       CMV promoter: human cytomegalovirus (CMV) immediate early promoter
