[The description below was written by a language model from this plasmid's Addgene catalogue record and pLannotate feature annotations shown in this document.]
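Description:
pCEP4-DU422-QES.c12-754* is a 12.4 kb mammalian expression plasmid built on the Invitrogen pCEP4 episomal backbone. It carries the Epstein-Barr virus oriP origin together with an EBNA1 coding sequence, which allow the plasmid to replicate and persist extrachromosomally in suitable primate cells. A hygromycin B phosphotransferase cassette, driven by a minimal HSV thymidine kinase promoter and ended by the HSV TK polyadenylation signal, provides selection in mammalian cells. In E. coli the plasmid is maintained through a high-copy ColE1/pUC-type origin and an ampicillin resistance gene. Several short annotated fragments (rop, TcR, tet promoter, SV40 large T, and assorted herpesvirus ORF pieces) appear to be remnants of the backbone's construction or of sequence flanking the viral elements, not functional parts.

The payload is a codon-optimized synthetic gene for the envelope glycoprotein (gp160) of the HIV-1 DU422 isolate, cloned between NheI and XhoI sites. It is expressed from the CMV immediate early enhancer and promoter and terminated by an SV40 polyadenylation signal. A CD5 leader peptide is fused at the N-terminus of the insert, which would direct the protein into the secretory pathway. A premature stop codon at position 754 truncates the C-terminal cytoplasmic region. The "QES" variant carries seven substitutions (V181L, V208M, V254T, V255M, T283P, F382W, Y484W) and is recorded as having enhanced binding to the antibody PG16. The associated work concerns conformational engineering of Env based on its mutational tolerance in the CD4- and PG16-bound states, so the plasmid is suited to expressing this engineered Env in mammalian cells for antibody- and receptor-binding studies.
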