Addgene plasmid #123249: pCEP4-DU422-QES.c12-754*
Purpose: Mammalian expression plasmid for Env from the DU422 HIV-1 isolate; C-terminal truncation; QES mutant with enhanced binding to PG16
Depositing lab: Erik Procko. Depositing organization: University of Illinois at Urbana-Champaign. Publication: Conformational engineering of HIV-1 Env based on mutational tolerance in the CD4 and PG16 bound states. Heredia JD, Park J, Choi H, Gill KS, Procko E. J Virol. 2019 Mar 20. pii: JVI.00219-19. doi: 10.1128/JVI.00219-19. PubMed 30894475.
Backbone
  Vector backbone: pCEP4
  Backbone manufacturer: Invitrogen
  Backbone size w/o insert (bp): 10393
  Total vector size (bp): 12406
  Vector type: Mammalian Expression
  Selectable markers: Hygromycin
Growth in bacteria
  Bacterial resistance: Ampicillin, 100 μg/mL
  Growth temperature: 37°C
  Growth strain: DH5alpha
  Copy number: High Copy
Gene/Insert
  Gene/Insert name: HIV-1 (DU422) Env (alt names: gp160; Env)
  Species: Human immunodeficiency virus 1
  Insert size (bp): 2235
  Mutation: Codon-optimized synthetic gene; Premature stop codon at position 754; Mutations V181L, V208M, V254T, V255M, T283P, F382W, Y484W
  GenBank ID: ABD83641.1
  Promoter: CMV
  Tag / fusion protein: CD5 leader peptide (N terminal on insert)
  Cloning method: Restriction Enzyme; 5′ cloning site NheI (not destroyed); 3′ cloning site XhoI (not destroyed)
  Sequencing primers: 5′ CMV_fwd; 3′ EBV_rev
Terms and licenses: Academic/Nonprofit Terms; Industry Terms: Not Available to Industry
How to cite: pCEP4-DU422-QES.c12-754* was a gift from Erik Procko (Addgene plasmid # 123249 ; http://n2t.net/addgene:123249 ; RRID:Addgene_123249)
