>Addgene plasmid #123249 | pCEP4-DU422-QES.c12-754* | addgene partial sequence | sequence record 239658 | Addgene NGS Result
TCCTGCTCCTGCCCCTCCCGCTCCTGCTCCTGCTCCTGTTCCACCGTGGGTCCCTTTGCAGCCAATGCAA
CTTGGACGTTTTTGGGGTCTCCGGACACCATCTCTATGTCTTGGCCCTGATCCTGAGCCGCCCGGGGCTC
CTGGTCTTCCGCCTCCTCGTCCTCGTCCTCTTCCCCGTCCTCGTCCATGGTTATCACCCCCTCTTCTTTG
AGGTCCACTGCCGCCGGAGCCTTCTGGTCCAGATGTGTCTCCCTTCTCTCCTAGGCCATTTCCAGGTCCT
GTACCTGGCCCCTCGTCAGACATGATTCACACTAAAAGAGATCAATAGACATCTTTATTAGACGACGCTC
AGTGAATACAGGGAGTGCAGACTCCTGCCCCCTCCAACAGCCCCCCCACCCTCATCCCCTTCATGGTCGC
TGTCAGACAGATCCAGGTCTGAAAATTCCCCATCCTCCGAACCATCCTCGTCCTCATCACCAATTACTCG
CAGCCCGGAAAACTCCCGCTGAACATCCTCAAGATTTGCGTCCTGAGCCTCAAGCCAGGCCTCAAATTCC
TCGTCCCCCTTTTTGCTGGACGGTAGGGATGGGGATTCTCGGGACCCCTCCTCTTCCTCTTCAAGGTCAC
CAGACAGAGATGCTACTGGGGCAACGGAAGAAAAGCTGGGTGCGGCCTGTGAGGATCAGCTTATCGATGA
TAAGCTGTCAAACATGAGAATTCTTGAAGACGAAAGGGCCTCGTGATACGCCTATTTTTATAGGTTAATG
TCATGATAATAATGGTTTCTTAGACGTCAGGTGGCACTTTTCGGGGAAATGTGCGCGGAACCCCTATTTG
TTTATTTTTCTAAATACATTCAAATATGTATCCGCTCATGAGACAATAACCCTGATAAATGCTTCAATAA
TATTGAAAAAGGAAGAGTATGAGTATTCAACATTTCCGTGTCGCCCTTATTCCCTTTTTTGCGGCATTTT
GCCTTCCTGTTTTTGCTCACCCAGAAACGCTGGTGAAAGTAAAAGATGCTGAAGATCAGTTGGGTGCACG
AGTGGGTTACATCGAACTGGATCTCAACAGCGGTAAGATCCTTGAGAGTTTTCGCCCCGAAGAACGTTTT
CCAATGATGAGCACTTTTAAAGTTCTGCTATGTGGCGCGGTATTATCCCGTGTTGACGCCGGGCAAGAGC
AACTCGGTCGCCGCATACACTATTCTCAGAATGACTTGGTTGAGTACTCACCAGTCACAGAAAAGCATCT
TACGGATGGCATGACAGTAAGAGAATTATGCAGTGCTGCCATAACCATGAGTGATAACACTGCGGCCAAC
TTACTTCTGACAACGATCGGAGGACCGAAGGAGCTAACCGCTTTTTTGCACAACATGGGGGATCATGTAA
CTCGCCTTGATCGTTGGGAACCGGAGCTGAATGAAGCCATACCAAACGACGAGCGTGACACCACGATGCC
TGCAGCAATGGCAACAACGTTGCGCAAACTATTAACTGGCGAACTACTTACTCTAGCTTCCCGGCAACAA
TTAATAGACTGGATGGAGGCGGATAAAGTTGCAGGACCACTTCTGCGCTCGGCCCTTCCGGCTGGCTGGT
TTATTGCTGATAAATCTGGAGCCGGTGAGCGTGGGTCTCGCGGTATCATTGCAGCACTGGGGCCAGATGG
TAAGCCCTCCCGTATCGTAGTTATCTACACGACGGGGAGTCAGGCAACTATGGATGAACGAAATAGACAG
ATCGCTGAGATAGGTGCCTCACTGATTAAGCATTGGTAACTGTCAGACCAAGTTTACTCATATATACTTT
AGATTGATTTAAAACTTCATTTTTAATTTAAAAGGATCTAGGTGAAGATCCTTTTTGATAATCTCATGAC
CAAAATCCCTTAACGTGAGTTTTCGTTCCACTGAGCGTCAGACCCCGTAGAAAAGATCAAAGGATCTTCT
TGAGATCCTTTTTTTCTGCGCGTAATCTGCTGCTTGCAAACAAAAAAACCACCGCTACCAGCGGTGGTTT
GTTTGCCGGATCAAGAGCTACCAACTCTTTTTCCGAAGGTAACTGGCTTCAGCAGAGCGCAGATACCAAA
TACTGTCCTTCTAGTGTAGCCGTAGTTAGGCCACCACTTCAAGAACTCTGTAGCACCGCCTACATACCTC
GCTCTGCTAATCCTGTTACCAGTGGCTGCTGCCAGTGGCGATAAGTCGTGTCTTACCGGGTTGGACTCAA
GACGATAGTTACCGGATAAGGCGCAGCGGTCGGGCTGAACGGGGGGTTCGTGCACACAGCCCAGCTTGGA
GCGAACGACCTACACCGAACTGAGATACCTACAGCGTGAGCTATGAGAAAGCGCCACGCTTCCCGAAGGG
AGAAAGGCGGACAGGTATCCGGTAAGCGGCAGGGTCGGAACAGGAGAGCGCACGAGGGAGCTTCCAGGGG
GAAACGCCTGGTATCTTTATAGTCCTGTCGGGTTTCGCCACCTCTGACTTGAGCGTCGATTTTTGTGATG
CTCGTCAGGGGGGCGGAGCCTATGGAAAAACGCCAGCAACGCGGCCTTTTTACGGTTCCTGGCCTTTTGC
TGGCCTTGAAGCTGTCCCTGATGGTCGTCATCTACCTGCCTGGACAGCATGGCCTGCAACGCGGGCATCC
CGATGCCGCCGGAAGCGAGAAGAATCATAATGGGGAAGGCCATCCAGCCTCGCGTCGCGAACGCCAGCAA
GACGTAGCCCAGCGCGTCGGCCCCGAGATGCGCCGCGTGCGGCTGCTGGAGATGGCGGACGCGATGGATA
TGTTCTGCCAAGGGTTGGTTTGCGCATTCACAGTTCTCCGCAAGAATTGATTGGCTCCAATTCTTGGAGT
GGTGAATCCGTTAGCGAGGTGCCGCCCTGCTTCATCCCCGTGGCCCGTTGCTCGCGTTTGCTGGCGGTGT
CCCCGGAAGAAATATATTTGCATGTCTTTAGTTCTATGATGACACAAACCCCGCCCAGCGTCTTGTCATT
GGCGAATTCGAACACGCAGATGCAGTCGGGGCGGCGCGGTCCGAGGTCCACTTCGCATATTAAGGTGACG
CGTGTGGCCTCGAACACCGAGCGACCCTGCAGCGACCCGCTTAACAGCGTCAACAGCGTGCCGCAGATCC
CGGGGGGCAATGAGATATGAAAAAGCCTGAACTCACCGCGACGTCTGTCGAGAAGTTTCTGATCGAAAAG
TTCGACAGCGTCTCCGACCTGATGCAGCTCTCGGAGGGCGAAGAATCTCGTGCTTTCAGCTTCGATGTAG
GAGGGCGTGGATATGTCCTGCGGGTAAATAGCTGCGCCGATGGTTTCTACAAAGATCGTTATGTTTATCG
GCACTTTGCATCGGCCGCGCTCCCGATTCCGGAAGTGCTTGACATTGGGGAATTCAGCGAGAGCCTGACC
TATTGCATCTCCCGCCGTGCACAGGGTGTCACGTTGCAAGACCTGCCTGAAACCGAACTGCCCGCTGTTC
TGCAGCCGGTCGCGGAGGCCATGGATGCGATCGCTGCGGCCGATCTTAGCCAGACGAGCGGGTTCGGCCC
ATTCGGACCGCAAGGAATCGGTCAATACACTACATGGCGTGATTTCATATGCGCGATTGCTGATCCCCAT
GTGTATCACTGGCAAACTGTGATGGACGACACCGTCAGTGCGTCCGTCGCGCAGGCTCTCGATGAGCTGA
TGCTTTGGGCCGAGGACTGCCCCGAAGTCCGGCACCTCGTGCACGCGGATTTCGGCTCCAACAATGTCCT
GACGGACAATGGCCGCATAACAGCGGTCATTGACTGGAGCGAGGCGATGTTCGGGGATTCCCAATACGAG
GTCGCCAACATCTTCTTCTGGAGGCCGTGGTTGGCTTGTATGGAGCAGCAGACGCGCTACTTCGAGCGGA
GGCATCCGGAGCTTGCAGGATCGCCGCGGCTCCGGGCGTATATGCTCCGCATTGGTCTTGACCAACTCTA
TCAGAGCTTGGTTGACGGCAATTTCGATGATGCAGCTTGGGCGCAGGGTCGATGCGACGCAATCGTCCGA
TCCGGAGCCGGGACTGTCGGGCGTACACAAATCGCCCGCAGAAGCGCGGCCGTCTGGACCGATGGCTGTG
TAGAAGTACTCGCCGATAGTGGAAACCGACGCCCCAGCACTCGTCCGGATCGGGAGATGGGGGAGGCTAA
CTGAAACACGGAAGGAGACAATACCGGAAGGAACCCGCGCTATGACGGCAATAAAAAGACAGAATAAAAC
GCACGGGTGTTGGGTCGTTTGTTCATAAACGCGGGGTTCGGTCCCAGGGCTGGCACTCTGTCGATACCCC
ACCGAGACCCCATTGGGGCCAATACGCCCGCGTTTCTTCCTTTTCCCCACCCCACCCCCCAAGTTCGGGT
GAAGGCCCAGGGCTCGCAGCCAACGTCGGGGCGGCAGGCCCTGCCATAGCCACTGGCCCCGTGGGTTAGG
GACGGGGTCCCCCATGGGGAATGGTTTATGGTTCGTGGGGGTTATTATTTTGGGCGTTGCGTGGGGTCAG
GTCCACGACTGGACTGAGCAGACAGACCCATGGTTTTTGGATGGCCTGGGCATGGACCGCATGTACTGGC
GCGACACGAACACCGGGCGTCTGTGGCTGCCAAACACCCCCGACCCCCAAAAACCACCGCGCGGATTTCT
GGCGTGCCAAGCTAGTCGACCAATTCTCATGTTTGACAGCTTATCATCGCAGATCCGGGCAACGTTGTTG
CCATTGCTGCAGGCGCAGAACTGGTAGGTATGGAAGATCTATACATTGAATCAATATTGGCAATTAGCCA
TATTAGTCATTGGTTATATAGCATAAATCAATATTGGCTATTGGCCATTGCATACGTTGTATCTATATCA
TAATATGTACATTTATATTGGCTCATGTCCAATATGACCGCCATGTTGACATTGATTATTGACTAGTTAT
TAATAGTAATCAATTACGGGGTCATTAGTTCATAGCCCATATATGGAGTTCCGCGTTACATAACTTACGG
TAAATGGCCCGCCTGGCTGACCGCCCAACGACCCCCGCCCATTGACGTCAATAATGACGTATGTTCCCAT
AGTAACGCCAATAGGGACTTTCCATTGACGTCAATGGGTGGAGTATTTACGGTAAACTGCCCACTTGGCA
GTACATCAAGTGTATCATATGCCAAGTCCGCCCCCTATTGACGTCAATGACGGTAAATGGCCCGCCTGGC
ATTATGCCCAGTACATGACCTTACGGGACTTTCCTACTTGGCAGTACATCTACGTATTAGTCATCGCTAT
TACCATGGTGATGCGGTTTTGGCAGTACACCAATGGGCGTGGATAGCGGTTTGACTCACGGGGATTTCCA
AGTCTCCACCCCATTGACGTCAATGGGAGTTTGTTTTGGCACCAAAATCAACGGGACTTTCCAAAATGTC
GTAATAACCCCGCCCCGTTGACGCAAATGGGCGGTAGGCGTGTACGGTGGGAGGTCTATATAAGCAGAGC
TCGTTTAGTGAACCGTCAGATCTCTAGAAGCTGGGTACCAGCTGCTAGCGCCACCATGCCCATGGGTTCC
CTCCAACCACTTGCAACGCTTTATCTGCTCGGCATGCTTGTAGCGTCAGTGCTTGCAAATCTCGACCTTT
GGGTCACCGTATACTACGGAGTCCCCGTGTGGAAAGAGGCTAAGACGACCCTGTTTTGTGCGTCAGACGC
GAAAGCGTATGACAAGGAAGTGCATAACGTGTGGGCAACACACGCATGTGTTCCGACGGACCCTAACCCG
CAGGAAATCGTCCTTGAAAACGTGACCGAAAACTTCAACATGTGGAAGAACGACATGGTTGACCAAATGC
ACGAGGACATAATCAGTCTTTGGGATCAATCCTTGAAGCCCTGTGTGAAGCTGACGCCTTTGTGCGTAAC
TTTGAACTGTAAAAACGTAAATATTTCAGCGAATGCTAACGCGACCGCTACACTTAATTCAAGTATGAAC
GGCGAAATAAAGAATTGCTCCTTCAACACCACGACAGAACTTAGAGATAAAAAGCAAAAAGTCTACGCCC
TTTTCTATAAACCGGATCTCGTGCCACTTAACGGTGGTGAGCACAATGAGACAGGTGAGTACATTCTCAT
CAACTGCAATTCATCTACAATAACGCAAGCATGTCCGAAAATGTCCTTCGATCCGATCCCTATTCACTAC
TGCGCTCCTGCAGGGTACGCCATACTGAAGTGTAACAATAAAACGTTTAACGGAACAGGCCCTTGCAATA
ATGTAAGTACTGTCCAGTGCACGCATGGCATAAAACCCACCATGAGCACACAACTTCTTCTTAACGGATC
ACTCGCCGAGGAAGAGATCATCGTGCGAAGTGAGAACTTGACGAATAATATAAAGCCGATCATAGTCCAT
CTCAACAAGTCCGTCGAGATTAAATGCACTAGGCCCAACAACAATACGCGGAAATCCGTACGGATAGGTC
CTGGACAAACATTCTATGCTACCGGTGAGATTATAGGTGATATACGCGAAGCTCATTGCAATATCAGTAG
GGAGACCTGGAATTCCACTTTGATCCAAGTGAAAGAAAAACTGCGGGAGCATTACAACAAAACGATCAAA
TTTGAACCTTCTTCTGGAGGTGACCTGGAGGTTACGACGCACAGTTTTAACTGTAGGGGAGAATGGTTCT
ACTGCGATACGACCAAGCTGTTCAACGAGACTAAGCTGTTTAACGAGTCAGAATACGTTGACAATAAGAC
TATTATCTTGCCCTGCCGGATAAAGCAAATTATCAATATGTGGCAAGAAGTGGGAAGGGCAATGTACGCG
CCGCCGATTGAAGGGAATATTACTTGCAAGAGCAACATAACTGGTCTTCTTCTCACATGGGATGGTGGAG
AGAACAGTACCGAAGGCGTTTTTAGGCCTGGCGGTGGCAATATGAAGGATAACTGGCGCTCAGAACTCTG
GAAGTACAAAGTCGTCGAAATAAAGCCCTTGGGCGTTGCGCCTACGAAAAGTAAACGAAAAGTAGTAGGG
AGGGAAAAGCGAGCGGTTGGCTTGGGTGCAGTGCTTCTCGGGTTCCTGGGAGCTGCGGGGTCAACAATGG
GAGCTGCTTCCATAACCTTGACTGTGCAGGCAAGGCAGCTGCTGAGTGGGATAGTGCAGCAACAATCCAA
TCTGCTTAGGGCAATTGAAGCTCAGCAACATCTTTTGCAGCTCACAGTCTGGGGCATAAAGCAACTGCAA
ACCAGAGTCCTCGCGATTGAGCGGTATCTTAAGGACCAGCAACTGCTGGGACTCTGGGGGTGTTCCGGGA
AGCTTATTTGTGCCACTGCGGTACCATGGAACTCCTCTTGGTCCAACAAGTCTCTGGGCGATATTTGGGA
CAATATGACGTGGATGCAGTGGGATCGCGAGATATCCAACTACACCAACACGATCTTCCGGCTTCTCGAA
GACAGTCAGAATCAACAAGAGAAGAATGAGAAGGATCTGTTGGCCCTTGACAGCTGGAAAAATCTTTGGA
ATTGGTTTGACATTACTAACTGGCTGTGGTACATAAAAATCTTCATAATGATTGTCGGTGGCCTTATCGG
TCTCCGCATCATATTCGGGGTATTGGCTATAGTCAAAAGGGTACGCCAGGGGTATAGCCCGTTGAGTTTC
CAAACGCTCATTCCGAATCCGCGAGGTCCTGATCGCTTGGGACGGATCGAAGAGGAAGGAGGTGAACAAG
ACAAGGATCGATCCATACGACTGGTCTCTGGGTTTCTTTAGTAACTCGAGGCCGGCAAGGCCGGATCCAG
ACATGATAAGATACATTGATGAGTTTGGACAAACCACAACTAGAATGCAGTGAAAAAAATGCTTTATTTG
TGAAATTTGTGATGCTATTGCTTTATTTGTAACCATTATAAGCTGCAATAAACAAGTTAACAACAACAAT
TGCATTCATTTTATGTTTCAGGTTCAGGGGGAGGTGTGGGAGGTTTTTTAAAGCAAGTAAAACCTCTACA
AATGTGGTATGGCTGATTATGATCCGGCTGCCTCGCGCGTTTCGGTGATGACGGTGAAAACCTCTGACAC
ATGCAGCTCCCGGAGACGGTCACAGCTTGTCTGTAAGCGGATGCCGGGAGCAGACAAGCCCGTCAGGGCG
CGTCAGCGGGTGTTGGCGGGTGTCGGGGCGCAGCCATGAGGTCGACTCTAGAGGATCGATCCCCGCCCCG
GACGAACTAAACCTGACTACGACATCTCTGCCCCTTCTTCGCGGGGCAGTGCATGTAATCCCTTCAGTTG
GTTGGTACAACTTGCCAACTGGGCCCTGTTCCACATGTGACACGGGGGGGGACCAAACACAAAGGGGTTC
TCTGACTGTAGTTGACATCCTTATAAATGGATGTGCACATTTGCCAACACTGAGTGGCTTTCATCCTGGA
GCAGACTTTGCAGTCTGTGGACTGCAACACAACATTGCCTTTATGTGTAACTCTTGGCTGAAGCTCTTAC
ACCAATGCTGGGGGACATGTACCTCCCAGGGGCCCAGGAAGACTACGGGAGGCTACACCAACGTCAATCA
GAGGGGCCTGTGTAGCTACCGATAAGCGGACCCTCAAGAGGGCATTAGCAATAGTGTTTATAAGGCCCCC
TTGTTAACCCTAAACGGGTAGCATATGCTTCCCGGGTAGTAGTATATACTATCCAGACTAACCCTAATTC
AATAGCATATGTTACCCAACGGGAAGCATATGCTATCGAATTAGGGTTAGTAAAAGGGTCCTAAGGAACA
GCGATATCTCCCACCCCATGAGCTGTCACGGTTTTATTTACATGGGGTCAGGATTCCACGAGGGTAGTGA
ACCATTTTAGTCACAAGGGCAGTGGCTGAAGATCAAGGAGCGGGCAGTGAACTCTCCTGAATCTTCGCCT
GCTTCTTCATTCTCCTTCGTTTAGCTAATAGAATAACTGCTGAGTTGTGAACAGTAAGGTGTATGTGAGG
TGCTCGAAAACAAGGTTTCAGGTGACGCCCCCAGAATAAAATTTGGACGGGGGGTTCAGTGGTGGCATTG
TGCTATGACACCAATATAACCCTCACAAACCCCTTGGGCAATAAATACTAGTGTAGGAATGAAACATTCT
GAATATCTTTAACAATAGAAATCCATGGGGTGGGGACAAGCCGTAAAGACTGGATGTCCATCTCACACGA
ATTTATGGCTATGGGCAACACATAATCCTAGTGCAATATGATACTGGGGTTATTAAGATGTGTCCCAGGC
AGGGACCAAGACAGGTGAACCATGTTGTTACACTCTATTTGTAACAAGGGGAAAGAGAGTGGACGCCGAC
AGCAGCGGACTCCACTGGTTGTCTCTAACACCCCCGAAAATTAAACGGGGCTCCACGCCAATGGGGCCCA
TAAACAAAGACAAGTGGCCACTCTTTTTTTTGAAATTGTGGAGTGGGGGCACGCGTCAGCCCCCACACGC
CGCCCTGCGGTTTTGGACTGTAAAATAAGGGTGTAATAACTTGGCTGATTGTAACCCCGCTAACCACTGC
GGTCAAACCACTTGCCCACAAAACCACTAATGGCACCCCGGGGAATACCTGCATAAGTAGGTGGGCGGGC
CAAGATAGGGGCGCGATTGCTGCGATCTGGAGGACAAATTACACACACTTGCGCCTGAGCGCCAAGCACA
GGGTTGTTGGTCCTCATATTCACGAGGTCGCTGAGAGCACGGTGGGCTAATGTTGCCATGGGTAGCATAT
ACTACCCAAATATCTGGATAGCATATGCTATCCTAATCTATATCTGGGTAGCATAGGCTATCCTAATCTA
TATCTGGGTAGCATATGCTATCCTAATCTATATCTGGGTAGTATATGCTATCCTAATTTATATCTGGGTA
GCATAGGCTATCCTAATCTATATCTGGGTAGCATATGCTATCCTAATCTATATCTGGGTAGTATATGCTA
TCCTAATCTGTATCCGGGTAGCATATGCTATCCTAATAGAGATTAGGGTAGTATATGCTATCCTAATTTA
TATCTGGGTAGCATATACTACCCAAATATCTGGATAGCATATGCTATCCTAATCTATATCTGGGTAGCAT
ATGCTATCCTAATCTATATCTGGGTAGCATAGGCTATCCTAATCTATATCTGGGTAGCATATGCTATCCT
AATCTATATCTGGGTAGTATATGCTATCCTAATTTATATCTGGGTAGCATAGGCTATCCTAATCTATATC
TGGGTAGCATATGCTATCCTAATCTATATCTGGGTAGTATATGCTATCCTAATCTGTATCCGGGTAGCAT
ATGCTATCCTCATGCATATACAGTCAGCATATGATACCCAGTAGTAGAGTGGGAGTGCTATCCTTTGCAT
ATGCCGCCACCTCCCAAGGGGGCGTGAATTTTCGCTGCTTGTCCTTTTCCTGCTGGTTGCTCCCATTCTT
AGGTGAATTTAAGGAGGCCAGGCTAAAGCCGTCGCATGTCTGATTGCTCACCAGGTAAATGTCGCTAATG
TTTTCCAACGCGAGAAGGTGTTGAGCGCGGAGCTGAGTGACGTGACAACATGGGTATGCCCAATTGCCCC
ATGTTGGGAGGACGAAAATGGTGACAAGACAGATGGCCAGAAATACACCAACAGCACGCATGATGTCTAC
TGGGGATTTATTCTTTAGTGCGGGGGAATACACGGCTTTTAATACGATTGAGGGCGTCTCCTAACAAGTT
ACATCACTCCTGCCCTTCCTCACCCTCATCTCCATCACCTCCTTCATCTCCGTCATCTCCGTCATCACCC
TCCGCGGCAGCCCCTTCCACCATAGGTGGAAACCAGGGAGGCAAATCTACTCCATCGTCAAAGCTGCACA
CAGTCACCCTGATATTGCAGGTAGGAGCGGGCTTTGTCATAACAAGGTCCTTAATCGCATCCTTCAAAAC
CTCAGCAAATATATGAGTTTGTAAAAAGACCATGAAATAACAGACAATGGACTCCCTTAGCGGGCCAGGT
TGTGGGCCGGGTCCAGGGGCCATTCCAAAGGGGAGACGACTCAATGGTGTAAGACGACATTGTGGAATAG
CAAGGGCAGTTCCTCGCCTTAGGTTGTAAAGGGAGGTCTTACTACCTCCATATACGAACACACCGGCGAC
CCAAGTTCCTTCGTCGGTAGTCCTTTCTACGTGACTCCTAGCCAGGAGAGCTCTTAAACCTTCTGCAATG
TTCTCAAATTTCGGGTTGGAACCTCCTTGACCACGATGCTTTCCAAACCACCCTCCTTTTTTGCGCCTGC
CTCCATCACCCTGACCCCGGGGTCCAGTGCTTGGGCCTTCTCCTGGGTCATCTGCGGGGCCCTGCTCTAT
CGCTCCCGGGGGCACGTCAGGCTCACCATCTGGGCCACCTTCTTGGTGGTATTCAAAATAATCGGCTTCC
CCTACAGGGTGGAAAAATGGCCTTCTACCTGGAGGGGGCCTGCGCGGTGGAGACCCGGATGATGATGACT
GACTACTGGGACTCCTGGGCCTCTTTTCTCCACGTCCACGACCTCTCCCCCTGGCTCTTTCACGACTTCC
CCCCCTGGCTCTTTCACGTCCT
